>Addgene plasmid #70361 | R777-E077 Hs.EXOC6 | depositor full sequence | sequence record 125810 | Full Sequence
TTAACGCTAGCATGGATGTTTTCCCAGTCACGACGTTGTAAAACGACGGCCAGTCTTAAAATTCGAGCTC
GGTCCGAGGATCCGAAATAATGATTTTATTTTGACTGATAGTGACCTGTTCGTTGCAACAAATTGATAAG
CAATGCTTTTTTATAATGCCAACTTTGTACAAAAAAGTTGGCACCATGGCGGAGAACAGCGAGAGTCTGG
GCACCGTCCCCGAGCACGAGCGGATCTTGCAGGAGATCGAGAGCACCGACACCGCCTGTGTGGGGCCCAC
CCTCCGGTCTGTGTATGATGACCAACCAAATGCGCACAAGAAGTTTATGGAAAAGTTAGATGCTTGTATC
CGTAATCATGACAAGGAAATTGAAAAGATGTGTAATTTTCATCATCAGGGTTTTGTAGATGCTATTACAG
AACTCCTTAAAGTAAGGACTGATGCAGAAAAACTGAAGGTGCAAGTTACTGATACCAACCGAAGGTTTCA
AGATGCTGGAAAAGAGGTGATAGTCCACACAGAAGATATCATTCGATGTAGAATTCAGCAGAGAAATATT
ACAACTGTAGTAGAAAAATTGCAGTTATGCCTTCCTGTGCTAGAAATGTACAGTAAGCTGAAAGAACAGA
TGAGTGCCAAAAGGTACTATTCTGCCCTAAAAACTATGGAACAATTAGAGAATGTGTACTTTCCCTGGGT
TAGTCAATACCGGTTTTGTCAGCTCATGATAGAAAATCTTCCCAAACTCCGTGAGGATATTAAAGAAATC
TCCATGTCTGATCTCAAAGACTTTTTGGAAAGTATTCGAAAACATTCTGACAAAATAGGTGAAACAGCAA
TGAAACAGGCACAGCATCAGAAAACCTTCAGTGTTTCTCTGCAGAAACAAAATAAAATGAAATTTGGGAA
AAATATGTATATAAATCGTGATAGAATTCCAGAGGAAAGGAATGAAACTGTATTGAAACATTCACTTGAA
GAAGAGGATGAGAATGAAGAAGAGATCTTAACTGTTCAGGATCTTGTTGATTTTTCCCCTGTTTATCGAT
GTTTGCACATTTATTCTGTTTTGGGTGACGAGGAAACATTTGAAAACTATTATCGAAAACAAAGAAAGAA
ACAAGCAAGACTGGTATTGCAACCCCAGTCGAATATGCATGAAACAGTTGATGGCTATAGAAGATATTTC
ACTCAAATTGTAGGGTTCTTTGTGGTAGAAGATCACATTTTACATGTGACCCAAGGATTAGTAACCAGGG
CATACACTGATGAACTTTGGAACATGGCCCTCTCAAAGATAATTGCTGTCCTTAGAGCTCATTCATCCTA
TTGCACTGATCCTGATCTTGTTCTGGAGCTGAAGAATCTTACTGTAATATTTGCAGATACTTTACAGGGT
TATGGTTTTCCAGTGAACCGACTTTTTGACCTTTTATTTGAAATAAGAGACCAATACAATGAAACACTGC
TTAAGAAATGGGCTGGAGTTTTCAGGGACATTTTTGAAGAAGATAATTACAGCCCCATCCCTGTTGTCAA
TGAAGAAGAATATAAAATTGTCATCAGCAAATTTCCCTTTCAAGATCCAGACCTTGAAAAGCAGTCTTTC
CCAAAGAAATTCCCCATGTCTCAGTCAGTGCCTCATATTTACATTCAAGTTAAAGAATTTATTTATGCCA
GCCTTAAATTTTCAGAGTCACTACACCGGAGCTCAACAGAAATAGACGATATGCTTAGAAAATCAACAAA
TCTGCTGCTGACCAGAACTTTGAGTAGCTGTTTACTGAACCTTATTAGAAAACCTCATATAGGTTTGACA
GAGCTGGTACAAATCATCATAAACACAACACACCTGGAGCAAGCTTGTAAATATCTTGAGGACTTTATAA
CTAACATTACAAATATTTCCCAAGAAACTGTTCATACTACAAGACTTTATGGACTTTCTACTTTCAAGGA
TGCTCGACATGCAGCAGAAGGAGAAATATATACCAAACTGAATCAAAAAATTGATGAATTTGTTCAGCTT
GCTGATTATGACTGGACAATGTCTGAGCCAGATGGAAGAGCTAGTGGTTATTTAATGGACCTTATAAATT
TTTTGAGAAGCATCTTTCAAGTGTTTACTCATTTGCCTGGGAAAGTTGCTCAGACAGCTTGCATGTCAGC
CTGCCAGCATCTGTCAACATCCTTAATGCAGATGCTACTGGACAGTGAGTTAAAACAAATAAGCATGGGA
GCTGTTCAGCAGTTTAACTTAGATGTCATACAGTGTGAATTGTTTGCCAGCTCTGAGCCTGTGCCAGGAT
TCCAGGGGGATACCCTGCAGCTAGCATTCATTGACCTCAGACAACTCCTTGACCTGTTTATGGTTTGGGA
TTGGTCTACTTACCTAGCTGATTATGGGCAGCCAGCTTCTAAGTACCTTCGGGTGAATCCAAACACAGCC
CTTACTCTTTTGGAGAAGATGAAGGATACTAGCAAAAAGAACAATATATTTGCTCAGTTCAGGAAGAATG
ATCGAGACAAACAGAAGTTGATAGAGACAGTCGTGAAACAGCTGAGAAGTTTGGTGAATGGTATGTCCCA
GCACATGTAATCAACTTTCTTGTACAAAGTTGGCATTATAGGAAAGCATTGCTTATCAATTTGTTGCAAC
GAACAGGTCACTATCAGTCAAAATAAAATCATTATTTGCATGCAAGCTTAGATCCTCTAGACCAGCCAGG
ACAGAAATGCCTCGACTTCGCTGCTACCCAAGGTTGCCGGGTGACGCACACCGTGGAAACGGATGAAGGC
ACGAACCCAGTGGACATAAGCCTGTTCGGTTCGTAAGCTGTAATGCAAGTAGCGTATGCGCTCACGCAAC
TGGTCCAGAACCTTGACCGAACGCAGCGGTGGTAACGGCGCAGTGGCGGTTTTCATGGCTTGTTATGACT
GTTTTTTTGGGGTACAGTCTATGCCTCGGGCATCCAAGCAGCAAGCGCGTTACGCCGTGGGTCGATGTTT
GATGTTATGGAGCAGCAACGATGTTACGCAGCAGGGCAGTCGCCCTAAAACAAAGTTAAACATTATGAGG
GAAGCGGTGATCGCCGAAGTATCGACTCAACTATCAGAGGTAGTTGGCGTCATCGAGCGCCATCTCGAAC
CGACGTTGCTGGCCGTACATTTGTACGGCTCCGCAGTGGATGGCGGCCTGAAGCCACACAGTGATATTGA
TTTGCTGGTTACGGTGACCGTAAGGCTTGATGAAACAACGCGGCGAGCTTTGATCAACGACCTTTTGGAA
ACTTCGGCTTCCCCTGGAGAGAGCGAGATTCTCCGCGCTGTAGAAGTCACCATTGTTGTGCACGACGACA
TCATTCCGTGGCGTTATCCAGCTAAGCGCGAACTGCAATTTGGAGAATGGCAGCGCAATGACATTCTTGC
AGGTATCTTCGAGCCAGCCACGATCGACATTGATCTGGCTATCTTGCTGACAAAAGCAAGAGAACATAGC
GTTGCCTTGGTAGGTCCAGCGGCGGAGGAACTCTTTGATCCGGTTCCTGAACAGGATCTATTTGAGGCGC
TAAATGAAACCTTAACGCTATGGAACTCGCCGCCCGACTGGGCTGGCGATGAGCGAAATGTAGTGCTTAC
GTTGTCCCGCATTTGGTACAGCGCAGTAACCGGCAAAATCGCGCCGAAGGATGTCGCTGCCGACTGGGCA
ATGGAGCGCCTGCCGGCCCAGTATCAGCCCGTCATACTTGAAGCTAGACAGGCTTATCTTGGACAAGAAG
AAGATCGCTTGGCCTCGCGCGCAGATCAGTTGGAAGAATTTGTCCACTACGTGAAAGGCGAGATCACCAA
GGTAGTCGGCAAATAACCCTCGAGCCACCCATGACCAAAATCCCTTAACGTGAGTTACGCGTCGTTCCAC
TGAGCGTCAGACCCCGTAGAAAAGATCAAAGGATCTTCTTGAGATCCTTTTTTTCTGCGCGTAATCTGCT
GCTTGCAAACAAAAAAACCACCGCTACCAGCGGTGGTTTGTTTGCCGGATCAAGAGCTACCAACTCTTTT
TCCGAAGGTAACTGGCTTCAGCAGAGCGCAGATACCAAATACTGTCCTTCTAGTGTAGCCGTAGTTAGGC
CACCACTTCAAGAACTCTGTAGCACCGCCTACATACCTCGCTCTGCTAATCCTGTTACCAGTGGCTGCTG
CCAGTGGCGATAAGTCGTGTCTTACCGGGTTGGACTCAAGACGATAGTTACCGGATAAGGCGCAGCGGTC
GGGCTGAACGGGGGGTTCGTGCACACAGCCCAGCTTGGAGCGAACGACCTACACCGAACTGAGATACCTA
CAGCGTGAGCATTGAGAAAGCGCCACGCTTCCCGAAGGGAGAAAGGCGGACAGGTATCCGGTAAGCGGCA
GGGTCGGAACAGGAGAGCGCACGAGGGAGCTTCCAGGGGGAAACGCCTGGTATCTTTATAGTCCTGTCGG
GTTTCGCCACCTCTGACTTGAGCGTCGATTTTTGTGATGCTCGTCAGGGGGGCGGAGCCTATGGAAAAAC
GCCAGCAACGCGGCCTTTTTACGGTTCCTGGCCTTTTGCTGGCCTTTTGCTCACATGTTCTTTCCTGCGT
TATCCCCTGATTCTGTGGATAACCGTATTACCGCCTTTGAGTGAGCTGATACCGCTCGCCGCAGCCGAAC
GACCGAGCGCAGCGAGTCAGTGAGCGAGGAAGCGGAAGAGCGCCCAATACGCAAACCGCCTCTCCCCGCG
CGTTGGCCGATTCATTAATGCAGCTGGCACGACAGGTTTCCCGACTGGAAAGCGGGCAGTGAGCGCAACG
CAATTAATACGCGTACCGCTAGCCAGGAAGAGTTTGTAGAAACGCAAAAAGGCCATCCGTCAGGATGGCC
TTCTGCTTAGTTTGATGCCTGGCAGTTTATGGCGGGCGTCCTGCCCGCCACCCTCCGGGCCGTTGCTTCA
CAACGTTCAAATCCGCTCCCGGCGGATTTGTCCTACTCAGGAGAGCGTTCACCGACAAACAACAGATAAA
ACGAAAGGCCCAGTCTTCCGACTGAGCCTTTCGTTTTATTTGATGCCTGGCAGTTCCCTACTCTCGCG
Features (pLannotate 1.2.2; 11 found; start..end, strand, type, name):
     18..54      -  CDS            lacZα (fragment): LacZα fragment of β-galactosidase; lacZ fragment
     85..180     +  protein_bind   attL3: mutant version of attL; recombination site for the Gateway® LR reaction LR Clonase™
    186..2597    +  CDS            EXOC6: EXOC6_HUMAN - Also known as SEC15A, SEC15L, SEC15L1. Experimental evidence at protein level: Swiss-Prot protein existence level 1. Component of the exocyst complex involved in the docking of exocytic vesicles with fusion sites on the plasma membrane. Together with RAB11A, RAB3IP, RAB8A, PARD3, PRKCI, ANXA2, CDC42 and DNMBP promotes transcytosis of PODXL to the apical membrane initiation sites (AMIS), apical surface formation and lumenogenesis (By similarity). From Homo sapiens (Human).
   2605..2698    -  protein_bind   attL2 (fragment): mutant version of attL; recombination site for the Gateway® LR reaction LR Clonase™
   2813..2836    +  promoter       Pc promoter (fragment): intI1 (promoter lies within the coding sequence); class 1 integron promoter
   3012..3068    +  CDS            GmR (fragment): gentamycin acetyltransferase; aacC1; confers resistance to gentamycin
   3075..3866    +  CDS            SmR: aminoglycoside adenylyltransferase (Murphy, 1985); aadA; confers resistance to spectinomycin and streptomycin
   3959..4547    +  rep_origin     ori: high-copy-number ColE1/pMB1/pBR322/pUC origin of replication
   4730..4822    +  CDS            lacI (fragment): lac repressor; lacI; The lac repressor binds to the lac operator to inhibit transcription in E. coli. This inhibition can be relieved by adding lactose or isopropyl-β-D-thiogalactopyranoside (IPTG).
   4877..4904    -  terminator     rrnB T2 terminator: transcription terminator T2 from the E. coli rrnB gene
   5036..5079    +  terminator     rrnB T1 terminator: Escherichia coli rrnB; transcription terminator T1 from the E. coli rrnB gene
