[The description below was written by a language model from this plasmid's Addgene catalogue record and pLannotate feature annotations shown in this document.]
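Description:
R777-E077 Hs.EXOC6 is a Gateway entry clone built on the pDonor-255 backbone, carrying the human EXOC6 open reading frame (reference transcript NM_019053.4) as a roughly 2.4 kb insert in a plasmid of about 5.1 kb. It is a bacterial propagation and shuttling vector, not an expression construct. It replicates in E. coli from a high-copy ColE1/pUC-type origin and is selected with spectinomycin through the aadA (SmR) aminoglycoside adenylyltransferase gene. This gene appears to be driven by a fragment of a class 1 integron Pc promoter annotated upstream of it. Short annotated remnants of lacZα, lacI and a gentamicin resistance gene are backbone fragments with no evident function. The rrnB T1 and T2 terminators lie upstream of the cloning region, where they would limit read-through transcription into the insert.

The EXOC6 coding sequence is flanked by attL recombination sites. The automated annotation labels these as attL3 on the 5′ side and a partial attL2 on the 3′ side, and the record does not otherwise specify which attL variants are present. These sites allow the ORF to be transferred by an LR Clonase reaction into any compatible destination vector, which then supplies the promoter, tags and host-specific elements; no promoter for the insert is present in the entry clone itself. Because the ORF retains its stop codon, it suits native, untagged expression or N-terminal fusions but not C-terminal ones. EXOC6, also known as SEC15 or SEC15L1, encodes a component of the exocyst complex, which docks exocytic vesicles at fusion sites on the plasma membrane. The clone is therefore a starting point for building expression constructs to study this protein.
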