Addgene plasmid #70361: R777-E077 Hs.EXOC6
Purpose: Gateway ORF clone of human EXOC6 [NM_019053.4] with stop codon (for native or N-terminal fusions)
Depositing lab: Dominic Esposito. Depositing organization: National Cancer Institute (NCI).
Backbone
  Vector backbone: pDonor-255
  Backbone size w/o insert (bp): 2693
  Vector type: Gateway Entry Clone
Growth in bacteria
  Bacterial resistance: Spectinomycin, 50 μg/mL
  Growth temperature: 37°C
  Growth strain: DH10B
  Copy number: High Copy
Gene/Insert
  Gene/Insert name: EXOC6 (alt name: NM_019053.4)
  Species: H. sapiens (human)
  Insert size (bp): 2415
  Entrez Gene: EXOC6 (a.k.a. EXOC6A, SEC15, SEC15L, SEC15L1, SEC15L3, Sec15p)
  Cloning method: Gateway Cloning
  Sequencing primers: 5′ M13F 23-mer (5'-CCCAGTCACGACGTTGTAAAACG); 3′ attLR 23-mer (5'-TAACATCAGAGATTTTGAGACAC)
Terms and licenses: Academic/Nonprofit Terms; Industry Terms: Not Available to Industry
How to cite: R777-E077 Hs.EXOC6 was a gift from Dominic Esposito (Addgene plasmid # 70361 ; http://n2t.net/addgene:70361 ; RRID:Addgene_70361)
