>Addgene plasmid #70361 | R777-E077 Hs.EXOC6 | addgene partial sequence | sequence record 129411 | pCR8_R1 5'-cgaaccgaacaggcttatgt-3'
GTGCGTCACCCGGCAACCTTGGGTAGCAGCGAAGTCGAGGCATTTCTGTCCTGGCTGGTCTAGAGGATCT
AAGCTTGCATGCAAATAATGATTTTATTTTGACTGATAGTGACCTGTTCGTTGCAACAAATTGATAAGCA
ATGCTTTCCTATAATGCCAACTTTGTACAAGAAAGTTGATTACATGTGCTGGGACATACCATTCACCAAA
CTTCTCAGCTGTTTCACGACTGTCTCTATCAACTTCTGTTTGTCTCGATCATTCTTCCTGAACTGAGCAA
ATATATTGTTCTTTTTGCTAGTATCCTTCATCTTCTCCAAAAGAGTAAGGGCTGTGTTTGGATTCACCCG
AAGGTACTTAGAAGCTGGCTGCCCATAATCAGCTAGGTAAGTAGACCAATCCCAAACCATAAACAGGTCA
AGGAGTTGTCTGAGGTCAATGAATGCTAGCTGCAGGGTATCCCCCTGGAATCCTGGCACAGGCTCAGAGC
TGGCAAACAATTCACACTGTATGACATCTAAGTTAAACTGCTGAACAGCTCCCATGCTTATTTGTTTTAA
CTCACTGTCCAGTAGCATCTGCATTAAGGATGTTGACAGATGCTGGCAGGCTGACATGCAAGCTGTCTGA
GCAACTTTCCCAGGCAAATGAGTAAACACTTGAAAGATGCTTCTCAAAAAATTTATAAGGTCCATTAAAT
AACCACTAGCTCTTCCATCTGGCTCAGACATTGTCCAGTCATAATCAGCAAGCTGAACAAATTCATCAAT
TTTTTGATTCAGTTTGGTATATATTTCTCCTTCTGCTGCATGTCGAGCATCCTTGAAAGTAGAAAGTCCA
TAAAG
